Addgene plasmid #36925: NHA-Delta 10
Depositing lab: Edward Chan. Depositing organization: University of Florida. Publication: Divergent GW182 functional domains in the regulation of translational silencing. Yao B, Li S, Jung HM, Lian SL, Abadal GX, Han F, Fritzler MJ, Chan EK. Nucleic Acids Res. 2011 Apr;39(7):2534-47. Epub 2010 Dec 2. 10.1093/nar/gkq1099 PubMed 21131274.
Backbone
  Vector backbone: pCl-neo_NHA
  Backbone size w/o insert (bp): 5500
  Total vector size (bp): 7567
  Vector type: Mammalian Expression
Growth in bacteria
  Bacterial resistance: Ampicillin, 100 μg/mL
  Growth temperature: 37°C
  Growth strain: DH5alpha
  Copy number: Unknown
Gene/Insert
  Gene/Insert name: TNGW1 (alt name: Delta 10)
  Species: H. sapiens (human)
  Insert size (bp): 2067
  Mutation: aa 566-1343 only
  GenBank ID: KIAA1460
  Tag / fusion protein: NHA (N terminal on backbone)
  Cloning method: Gateway Cloning
  Sequencing primers: 5′ T7; 3′ EBV-rev
Terms and licenses: Academic/Nonprofit Terms; Industry Terms: Not Available to Industry
Depositor comments: There is a typo in the NAR paper that incorrectly lists the N-term truncation as AA655 (instead of the correct AA566).
How to cite: NHA-Delta 10 was a gift from Edward Chan (Addgene plasmid # 36925 ; http://n2t.net/addgene:36925 ; RRID:Addgene_36925)
