[The description below was written by a language model from this plasmid's Addgene catalogue record.]
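Description:
NHA-Delta 10 is a mammalian expression plasmid built on pCI-neo_NHA, a derivative of the pCI-neo backbone that supplies an N-terminal NHA tag. The total size is recorded as 7567 bp, of which about 5500 bp is backbone. It is propagated in E. coli under ampicillin selection. The record does not list the promoter, polyadenylation signal, origin of replication or any mammalian selection marker, and no feature table is provided, so those elements cannot be confirmed here. The backbone name suggests the standard pCI-neo architecture. A T7 primer is listed for sequencing from the 5′ side of the insert.

The insert, introduced by Gateway cloning, is a 2067 bp fragment of human TNGW1, a GW182 family protein. It is a truncation, also called Delta 10, recorded as encoding amino acids 566 to 1343 only. The listed insert size is somewhat shorter than that span of residues would imply, and the record does not explain the difference. The depositor notes that the associated publication misprints the N-terminal boundary as residue 655, and that 566 is the correct position. The fragment is expressed as a fusion with the backbone-encoded NHA tag at its N terminus. NHA tags are generally a lambda N peptide joined to an HA epitope, which allows a protein to be tethered to reporter mRNAs carrying boxB hairpins and detected with anti-HA antibodies, although the record does not spell out the tag's composition.

The construct comes from a study mapping the functional domains of GW182 that contribute to translational silencing. It appears to be one of a deletion series used to test which regions of the protein can repress a reporter in mammalian cells.
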