>Addgene plasmid #36925 | NHA-Delta 10 | addgene partial sequence | sequence record 47275 | T7 5'-TAATACGACTCACTATAGGG-3'
GCCCAAGCATTACACCATGGCCTACCCATATGATGTTCCAGATTACGCTTCACTCGACGCGGATCCCGTC
GAATTCACGCGTGGTACCTCTAGAGTCGACCCATCAACAAGTTTGTACAAAAAAGCAGGCTGGCGCCGGA
ACCAATTCAGTCGAGGTCGACCCACGCGTCCGATTAGAGTTAACACAAACAAAGGAGGTGGTGTGTGGGA
ATCTGGTGCAGCAAACTCCCAGAGTACATCATGGGGAAGTGGAAATGGCGCAAATTCTGGAGGAAGTCGA
AGAGGATGGGGAACCCCTGCACAAAACACTGGCACTAATTTACCCAGCGTTGAGTGGAACAAACTGCCTA
GCAATCAGCATTCCAATGATAGTGCAAATGGCAATGGTAAGACGTTTACAAATGGATGGAAATCTACTGA
GGAAGAGGATCAGGGTTCTGCCACATCTCAGACAAATGAGCAAAGCAGTGTGTGGGCCAAAACAGGAGGT
ACAGTGGAGAGCGATGGTAGTACAGAAAGCACTGGACGCCTTGAGGAAAAAGGAACTGGGGAAAGTCAGA
GTAGAGACAGAAGAAAAATTGATCAGCACACATTACTCCAAAGCATTGTAAACAGAACTGACTTAGATCC
ACGTGTCCTGTCCAACTCTGGTTGGGGACAGACTCCTATTAAGCAGAATACTGCCTGGGATACAG
