>Addgene plasmid #36925 | NHA-Delta 10 | addgene partial sequence | sequence record 47276 | EBV-rev 5'-GTGGTTTGTCCAAACTCATC-3'
TCGAAGCATTACCCTCACTAAAGGGAAGCGGCCGCCCATCAACCACTTTGTACAAGAAAGCTGGGTCTAG
ATGGGGTTGTGCTGCTGTGTTTCCAACACCAAACATACTGGGATTGCCATTCTGTCTAACAGAATTCAAG
TTTTGCATACCCAGCCCTGCTATGGAGCCAAGGGCCTGGTTAGGTAGTGCACTATTTGAAGGGGGAAGCT
TCATGCTTTGACTGGACATAAACTGCATGTTTTGGGATTCATCTGCTACAATGCCATCCTTATCAAAATA
AGGATTGCGCTCCATGGAAGACTCTTTGGAAATCTGAGGCCGAGAACCAGGGCCTTTCCCGACCGTTCGA
TTGTAATCACCAATATTTAGGCTATGTTTATCTATCTCCATTCGTTTGTCTTGTAACATTCCTCCAGAAA
GGTCCATCTTATTGCTTTGTACATTTTCCTCTGGTGAGTCTCTCGAAAAACTGATGTTTGAAAACTGTTT
AACAAATGGATTTATCCACGCTTCTTCTTGTTTGTTTCCACCTTTCATCATTCCCCTTTCCCTTCTCCTT
TTTTTGCCACTCAGACCCTTCGATGACATTTTCTTTGTATATGGTGGCCAATTTAAAGATGAGTTAAGCT
CTTGAGATGAATTACTATTCCACATTCCAATCTCCACATCCTCTTCCTCTTCCCAGCCAGTGGGGCGATT
TCCAGGCAATGGCATATCATCACCACACCAGCCATCTTGCATAGATTTTGGCCCAGATTTGCTTAATGCT
TGTGGACCAACAGAGCTGGAGCCCCACGTGGATGTGCTGGATGCCGCAGCAATGGGTTCCCCCCAGCTGG
ACATGCAGGCTA
